Addgene plasmid #154457: pCDNA5/mCherry_pBirA-HA_FKBP8
Purpose: expresses mCherry_pBirA-HA_FKBP8/biochemical assay
Depositing lab: Hyun-Woo Rhee. Publication: Contact-ID, a tool for profiling organelle contact sites, reveals regulatory proteins of mitochondrial-associated membrane formation. Kwak C, Shin S, Park JS, Jung M, Nhung TTM, Kang MG, Lee C, Kwon TH, Park SK, Mun JY, Kim JS, Rhee HW. Proc Natl Acad Sci U S A. 2020 May 15. pii: 1916584117. doi: 10.1073/pnas.1916584117. PubMed 32414919.
Backbone
  Vector backbone: pCDNA5
  Backbone size w/o insert (bp): 5089
  Total vector size (bp): 8050
  Vector type: Mammalian Expression
  Selectable markers: Hygromycin
Growth in bacteria
  Bacterial resistance: Ampicillin, 100 μg/mL
  Growth temperature: 37°C
  Growth strain: DH5alpha
  Copy number: High Copy
Gene/Insert
  Gene/Insert name: mCherry_pBirA-HA_FKBP8
  Species: H. sapiens (human)
  Insert size (bp): 2961
  GenBank ID: NM_001308373.1
  Entrez Gene: FKBP8 (a.k.a. FKBP38, FKBPr38)
  Promoter: CMV-F
  Cloning method: Restriction Enzyme; 5′ cloning site AflII, HindIII, KpnI (not destroyed); 3′ cloning site AscI, XhoI (not destroyed)
  Sequencing primers: 5′ T7 promoter, CMV-F; 3′ BGH-rev
Terms and licenses: Academic/Nonprofit Terms; Industry Terms: Not Available to Industry
How to cite: pCDNA5/mCherry_pBirA-HA_FKBP8 was a gift from Hyun-Woo Rhee (Addgene plasmid # 154457 ; http://n2t.net/addgene:154457 ; RRID:Addgene_154457)
