[The description below was written by a language model from this plasmid's Addgene catalogue record and pLannotate feature annotations shown in this document.]
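Description:
pCDNA5/mCherry_pBirA-HA_FKBP8 is an 8,050 bp mammalian expression plasmid built on a pCDNA5 backbone. It is propagated in E. coli through a high-copy ColE1/pUC-type origin with ampicillin resistance (bla under its own promoter). The feature table also shows an FRT site placed directly upstream of a hygromycin resistance coding sequence that is followed by an SV40 poly(A) signal. In backbones of this type, the promoterless FRT-HygR arrangement allows FLP-mediated integration into a host cell line carrying a matching FRT site, with hygromycin selection of integrants. Short matches to tet operator sequences lie immediately downstream of the CMV enhancer/promoter. This suggests a tetracycline-regulatable CMV/TetO arrangement, although the catalogue entry lists the promoter only as CMV.

The roughly 3 kb insert is a single fusion open reading frame terminated by the bGH polyadenylation signal. It consists of mCherry, followed by the promiscuous E. coli biotin ligase BirA(R118G) (BirA*/BioID), followed by human FKBP8 (FKBP38). The construct name indicates an HA epitope between the ligase and FKBP8, and a short unannotated gap there could accommodate it, but the annotation does not identify the tag. FKBP8 is described in the annotation as a chaperone that targets BCL2 to mitochondria, so here it presumably serves to localize the ligase. mCherry allows the fusion to be visualized, and the HA tag would allow immunodetection. The stated purpose is expression of the fusion for biochemical assays. The associated publication concerns a proximity-biotinylation approach for profiling organelle contact sites, specifically mitochondria-associated membranes. This fits use of the construct to biotinylate proteins near FKBP8 for later capture and identification.
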