Features (pLannotate 1.2.2; 23 found; start..end, strand, type, name):
      1..380     +  enhancer       CMV enhancer: human cytomegalovirus immediate early enhancer
    381..584     +  promoter       CMV promoter: human cytomegalovirus (CMV) immediate early promoter
    586..605     +  promoter       PLtetO-1 promoter (fragment): modified phage lambda PL promoter with tet operator sites (Lutz and Bujard, 1997)
    607..626     +  promoter       PLtetO-1 promoter (fragment): modified phage lambda PL promoter with tet operator sites (Lutz and Bujard, 1997)
    634..667     +  promoter       TRE3GV promoter (fragment): 3rd-generation Tet-responsive promoter that can be activated by binding of Tet-On® 3G, optimized for retroviral and lentiviral vectors
    762..1469    +  CDS            mCherry: mCherry is a basic (constitutively fluorescent) red fluorescent protein published in 2004, derived from Discosoma sp.. It is reported to be a very rapidly-maturing monomer with low acid sensitivity.
   1482..2441    +  CDS            BirA(R118G): promiscuous R118G mutant of the E. coli biotin protein ligase (Cronan, 2005) also known as BirA* or BioID
   2481..3719    +  CDS            FKBP8: FKBP8_HUMAN - Also known as FKBP38. Experimental evidence at protein level: Swiss-Prot protein existence level 1. Constitutively inactive PPiase, which becomes active when bound to calmodulin and calcium. Seems to act as a chaperone for BCL2, targets it to the mitochondria and modulates its phosphorylation state. The BCL2/FKBP8/calmodulin/calcium complex probably interferes with the binding of BCL2 to its targets. The active form of FKBP8 may therefore play a role in the regulation of apoptosis. From Homo sapiens (Human).
   3774..3998    +  polyA_signal   bGH poly(A) signal: bovine growth hormone polyadenylation signal
   4002..4023    +  promoter       SV40 promoter (fragment): SV40 enhancer and early promoter
   4044..4277    +  rep_origin     f1 ori (fragment) (sequence partly withheld): f1 bacteriophage origin of replication; arrow indicates direction of (+) strand synthesis
   4282..4329    +  protein_bind   FRT: FLP-mediated recombination occurs in the 8-bp core sequence TCTAGAAA (Turan and Bode, 2011). FLP recombinase from the Saccharomyces cerevisiae 2μ plasmid
   4337..5359    +  CDS            HygR: aminoglycoside phosphotransferase from E. coli; aph(4)-Ia; confers resistance to hygromycin
   5369..5494    +  CDS            ble (fragment): BLE_KLEPN - Experimental evidence at protein level: Swiss-Prot protein existence level 1. Binding protein with a strong affinity to the bleomycin family of antibiotics. Binds to CL990; an antimitotic-antibiotic compound. From Klebsiella pneumoniae.
   5489..5610    +  polyA_signal   SV40 poly(A) signal: SV40 polyadenylation signal
   5683..5699    -  protein_bind   lac operator: The lac repressor binds to the lac operator to inhibit transcription in E. coli. This inhibition can be relieved by adding lactose or isopropyl-β-D-thiogalactopyranoside (IPTG). lac repressor encoded by lacI
   5707..5737    -  promoter       lac promoter: promoter for the E. coli lac operon
   5752..5773    -  protein_bind   CAP binding site: CAP binding activates transcription in the presence of cAMP. E. coli catabolite activator protein
   5786..5878    -  CDS            lacI (fragment): lac repressor; lacI; The lac repressor binds to the lac operator to inhibit transcription in E. coli. This inhibition can be relieved by adding lactose or isopropyl-β-D-thiogalactopyranoside (IPTG).
   6061..6649    -  rep_origin     ori: high-copy-number ColE1/pMB1/pBR322/pUC origin of replication
   6820..7680    -  CDS            AmpR: β-lactamase; bla; confers resistance to ampicillin, carbenicillin, and related antibiotics
   7681..7785    -  promoter       AmpR promoter: bla
   7844..7896    -  misc_feature   bom (fragment): basis of mobility region from pBR322
>Addgene plasmid #154457 | pCDNA5/mCherry_pBirA-HA_FKBP8 | addgene full sequence | sequence record 309464 | Addgene NGS Result
GACATTGATTATTGACTAGTTATTAATAGTAATCAATTACGGGGTCATTAGTTCATAGCCCATATATGGA
GTTCCGCGTTACATAACTTACGGTAAATGGCCCGCCTGGCTGACCGCCCAACGACCCCCGCCCATTGACG
TCAATAATGACGTATGTTCCCATAGTAACGCCAATAGGGACTTTCCATTGACGTCAATGGGTGGAGTATT
TACGGTAAACTGCCCACTTGGCAGTACATCAAGTGTATCATATGCCAAGTACGCCCCCTATTGACGTCAA
TGACGGTAAATGGCCCGCCTGGCATTATGCCCAGTACATGACCTTATGGGACTTTCCTACTTGGCAGTAC
ATCTACGTATTAGTCATCGCTATTACCATGGTGATGCGGTTTTGGCAGTACATCAATGGGCGTGGATAGC
GGTTTGACTCACGGGGATTTCCAAGTCTCCACCCCATTGACGTCAATGGGAGTTTGTTTTGGCACCAAAA
TCAACGGGACTTTCCAAAATGTCGTAACAACTCCGCCCCATTGACGCAAATGGGCGGTAGGCGTGTACGG
TGGGAGGTCTATATAAGCAGAGCTCTCCCTATCAGTGATAGAGATCTCCCTATCAGTGATAGAGATCGTC
GACGAGCTCGTTTAGTGAACCGTCAGATCGCCTGGAGACGCCATCCACGCTGTTTTGACCTCCATAGAAG
ACACCGGGACCGATCCAGCCTCCGGACTCTAGCGTTTAAACTTAAGCTTGGTACCATCGATATGGTGAGC
AAGGGCGAGGAGGATAACATGGCCATCATCAAGGAGTTCATGCGCTTCAAGGTGCACATGGAGGGCTCCG
TGAACGGCCACGAGTTCGAGATCGAGGGCGAGGGCGAGGGCCGCCCCTACGAGGGCACCCAGACCGCCAA
GCTGAAGGTGACCAAGGGTGGCCCCCTGCCCTTCGCCTGGGACATCCTGTCCCCTCAGTTCATGTACGGC
TCCAAGGCCTACGTGAAGCACCCCGCCGACATCCCCGACTACTTGAAGCTGTCCTTCCCCGAGGGCTTCA
AGTGGGAGCGCGTGATGAACTTCGAGGACGGCGGCGTGGTGACCGTGACCCAGGACTCCTCCCTGCAGGA
CGGCGAGTTCATCTACAAGGTGAAGCTGCGCGGCACCAACTTCCCCTCCGACGGCCCCGTAATGCAGAAG
AAGACCATGGGCTGGGAGGCCTCCTCCGAGCGGATGTACCCCGAGGACGGCGCCCTGAAGGGCGAGATCA
AGCAGAGGCTGAAGCTGAAGGACGGCGGCCACTACGACGCTGAGGTCAAGACCACCTACAAGGCCAAGAA
GCCCGTGCAGCTGCCCGGCGCCTACAACGTCAACATCAAGTTGGACATCACCTCCCACAACGAGGACTAC
ACCATCGTGGAACAGTACGAACGCGCCGAGGGCCGCCACTCCACCGGCGGCATGGACGAGCTGTACAAGG
AATTCGGATCCAAGGACAACACCGTGCCCCTGAAGCTGATCGCCCTGCTGGCCAACGGCGAGTTCCACTC
TGGCGAGCAGCTGGGAGAGACCCTGGGAATGAGCAGAGCCGCCATCAACAAGCACATCCAGACACTGAGA
GACTGGGGAGTGGACGTGTTCACCGTGCCTGGCAAGGGCTACAGCCTGCCTGAGCCTATCCAGCTGCTGA
ACGCCAAGCAGATCCTGGGACAGCTGGATGGCGGAAGCGTGGCCGTGCTGCCTGTGATCGACTCCACCAA
TCAGTACCTGCTGGACAGAATCGGAGAGCTGAAGTCCGGCGACGCCTGCATCGCCGAGTACCAGCAGGCT
GGCAGAGGAGGCAGAGGACGGAAGTGGTTCAGCCCATTCGGAGCCAACCTGTACCTGTCCATGTTCTGGA
GACTGGAGCAGGGACCTGCTGCTGCCATCGGACTGAGTCTGGTGATCGGAATCGTGATGGCCGAGGTGCT
GAGAAAGCTGGGAGCCGACAAGGTGAGAGTGAAGTGGCCTAATGACCTGTACCTCCAGGACCGCAAGCTG
GCTGGCATCCTGGTGGAGCTGACAGGCAAGACAGGCGATGCCGCTCAGATCGTGATCGGAGCCGGAATCA
ACATGGCCATGAGAAGAGTGGAGGAGAGCGTGGTGAACCAGGGCTGGATCACCCTGCAGGAGGCTGGCAT
CAACCTGGACCGGAACACCCTGGCCGCCATGCTGATCAGAGAGCTGAGAGCCGCTCTGGAGCTGTTCGAG
CAGGAGGGACTGGCTCCTTACCTGAGCAGATGGGAGAAGCTGGACAACTTCATCAACAGACCTGTGAAGC
TGATCATCGGCGACAAGGAAATCTTCGGCATCTCCAGAGGAATCGACAAGCAGGGAGCTCTGCTGCTGGA
GCAGGACGGAATCATCAAGCCCTGGATGGGCGGAGAAATCTCCCTGAGAAGCGCAGAGAAGGCTTACCCT
TACGATGTACCGGATTACGCAGCGGCCGCAATGGCATCGTGTGCTGAACCCTCTGAGCCCTCTGCCCCAC
TGCCCGCCGGGGTCCCACCGCTCGAGGACTTCGAGGTACTGGATGGGGTTGAGGATGCAGAGGGTGAGGA
GGAAGAGGAGGAGGAAGAGGAGGAAGAGGATGACCTGAGTGAGCTGCCACCGCTGGAGGACATGGGACAA
CCCCCGGCGGAGGAGGCTGAGCAGCCTGGGGCCCTGGCCCGAGAGTTCCTTGCTGCCATGGAGCCCGAGC
CCGCCCCAGCCCCGGCCCCAGAAGAGTGGCTGGACATTCTGGGGAACGGGCTGTTGAGGAAGAAGACGCT
GGTCCCAGGGCCGCCAGGTTCGAGCCGCCCGGTCAAGGGCCAGGTGGTCACCGTACATCTGCAGACGTCG
CTGGAGAATGGCACACGGGTGCAGGAGGAGCCGGAGCTGGTGTTCACTCTGGGTGACTGTGACGTCATCC
AGGCCCTGGATCTCAGTGTCCCACTCATGGACGTGGGGGAGACGGCCATGGTCACTGCTGACTCCAAGTA
CTGCTACGGCCCCCAAGGCAGCAGGAGCCCATACATCCCCCCGCACGCGGCCCTGTGCCTGGAGGTGACC
CTGAAGACGGCTGTGGACGGGCCTGACCTGGAGATGCTCACGGGGCAGGAGCGCGTGGCCCTGGCCAACC
GGAAGCGGGAGTGCGGCAACGCCCACTACCAGCGGGCGGACTTCGTCCTGGCCGCCAACTCCTACGACCT
CGCCATCAAGGCTATCACCTCCAGCGCCAAAGTGGACATGACGTTCGAGGAGGAGGCACAGCTCCTGCAG
TTGAAGGTGAAGTGTCTGAACAACCTGGCGGCCTCGCAGCTGAAGCTCGACCACTACCGCGCAGCCCTGC
GCTCCTGCAGCCTTGTGCTGGAGCACCAGCCAGACAACATCAAGGCTCTCTTCCGCAAGGGCAAGGTGCT
GGCCCAGCAGGGGGAGTACAGTGAGGCCATCCCCATCCTGAGGGCAGCCCTGAAGCTGGAACCTTCCAAC
AAGACGATCCACGCAGAGCTCTCAAAGCTGGTGAAGAAGCATGCGGCGCAGCGGAGCACGGAGACCGCCT
TGTACCGGAAAATGCTGGGCAACCCCAGCCGGCTGCCTGCTAAGTGCCCTGGCAAGGGTGCCTGGTCCAT
CCCATGGAAGTGGCTGTTTGGGGCGACTGCTGTTGCCTTGGGGGGTGTGGCACTCTCTGTGGTCATCGCT
GCCAGGAACTAGGGCGCGCCCTCGAGTCTAGAGGGCCCGTTTAAACCCGCTGATCAGCCTCGACTGTGCC
TTCTAGTTGCCAGCCATCTGTTGTTTGCCCCTCCCCCGTGCCTTCCTTGACCCTGGAAGGTGCCACTCCC
ACTGTCCTTTCCTAATAAAATGAGGAAATTGCATCGCATTGTCTGAGTAGGTGTCATTCTATTCTGGGGG
GTGGGGTGGGGCAGGACAGCAAGGGGGAGGATTGGGAAGACAATAGCAGGCATGCTGGGGATGCGGTGGG
CTCTATGGCTTCTGAGGCGGAAAGAACCAGCTGGGGCTCTAGGGGGTATCCCC
[124 nt withheld, positions 4044-4167]
C
[91 nt withheld, positions 4169-4259]
AGGGTGATGGTTCACGTACCTAGAAGTTCCTATTCCGAAGTTCCTATTCTCTAGAAAGTATAGGAACTTC
CTTGGCCAAAAAGCCTGAACTCACCGCGACGTCTGTCGAGAAGTTTCTGATCGAAAAGTTCGACAGCGTC
TCCGACCTGATGCAGCTCTCGGAGGGCGAAGAATCTCGTGCTTTCAGCTTCGATGTAGGAGGGCGTGGAT
ATGTCCTGCGGGTAAATAGCTGCGCCGATGGTTTCTACAAAGATCGTTATGTTTATCGGCACTTTGCATC
GGCCGCGCTCCCGATTCCGGAAGTGCTTGACATTGGGGAATTCAGCGAGAGCCTGACCTATTGCATCTCC
CGCCGTGCACAGGGTGTCACGTTGCAAGACCTGCCTGAAACCGAACTGCCCGCTGTTCTGCAGCCGGTCG
CGGAGGCCATGGATGCGATCGCTGCGGCCGATCTTAGCCAGACGAGCGGGTTCGGCCCATTCGGACCGCA
AGGAATCGGTCAATACACTACATGGCGTGATTTCATATGCGCGATTGCTGATCCCCATGTGTATCACTGG
CAAACTGTGATGGACGACACCGTCAGTGCGTCCGTCGCGCAGGCTCTCGATGAGCTGATGCTTTGGGCCG
AGGACTGCCCCGAAGTCCGGCACCTCGTGCACGCGGATTTCGGCTCCAACAATGTCCTGACGGACAATGG
CCGCATAACAGCGGTCATTGACTGGAGCGAGGCGATGTTCGGGGATTCCCAATACGAGGTCGCCAACATC
TTCTTCTGGAGGCCGTGGTTGGCTTGTATGGAGCAGCAGACGCGCTACTTCGAGCGGAGGCATCCGGAGC
TTGCAGGATCGCCGCGGCTCCGGGCGTATATGCTCCGCATTGGTCTTGACCAACTCTATCAGAGCTTGGT
TGACGGCAATTTCGATGATGCAGCTTGGGCGCAGGGTCGATGCGACGCAATCGTCCGATCCGGAGCCGGG
ACTGTCGGGCGTACACAAATCGCCCGCAGAAGCGCGGCCGTCTGGACCGATGGCTGTGTAGAAGTACTCG
CCGATAGTGGAAACCGACGCCCCAGCACTCGTCCGAGGGCAAAGGAATAGCACGTACTACGAGATTTCGA
TTCCACCGCCGCCTTCTATGAAAGGTTGGGCTTCGGAATCGTTTTCCGGGACGCCGGCTGGATGATCCTC
CAGCGCGGGGATCTCATGCTGGAGTTCTTCGCCCACCCCAACTTGTTTATTGCAGCTTATAATGGTTACA
AATAAAGCAATAGCATCACAAATTTCACAAATAAAGCATTTTTTTCACTGCATTCTAGTTGTGGTTTGTC
CAAACTCATCAATGTATCTTATCATGTCTGTATACCGTCGACCTCTAGCTAGAGCTTGGCGTAATCATGG
TCATAGCTGTTTCCTGTGTGAAATTGTTATCCGCTCACAATTCCACACAACATACGAGCCGGAAGCATAA
AGTGTAAAGCCTGGGGTGCCTAATGAGTGAGCTAACTCACATTAATTGCGTTGCGCTCACTGCCCGCTTT
CCAGTCGGGAAACCTGTCGTGCCAGCTGCATTAATGAATCGGCCAACGCGCGGGGAGAGGCGGTTTGCGT
ATTGGGCGCTCTTCCGCTTCCTCGCTCACTGACTCGCTGCGCTCGGTCGTTCGGCTGCGGCGAGCGGTAT
CAGCTCACTCAAAGGCGGTAATACGGTTATCCACAGAATCAGGGGATAACGCAGGAAAGAACATGTGAGC
AAAAGGCCAGCAAAAGGCCAGGAACCGTAAAAAGGCCGCGTTGCTGGCGTTTTTCCATAGGCTCCGCCCC
CCTGACGAGCATCACAAAAATCGACGCTCAAGTCAGAGGTGGCGAAACCCGACAGGACTATAAAGATACC
AGGCGTTTCCCCCTGGAAGCTCCCTCGTGCGCTCTCCTGTTCCGACCCTGCCGCTTACCGGATACCTGTC
CGCCTTTCTCCCTTCGGGAAGCGTGGCGCTTTCTCATAGCTCACGCTGTAGGTATCTCAGTTCGGTGTAG
GTCGTTCGCTCCAAGCTGGGCTGTGTGCACGAACCCCCCGTTCAGCCCGACCGCTGCGCCTTATCCGGTA
ACTATCGTCTTGAGTCCAACCCGGTAAGACACGACTTATCGCCACTGGCAGCAGCCACTGGTAACAGGAT
TAGCAGAGCGAGGTATGTAGGCGGTGCTACAGAGTTCTTGAAGTGGTGGCCTAACTACGGCTACACTAGA
AGAACAGTATTTGGTATCTGCGCTCTGCTGAAGCCAGTTACCTTCGGAAAAAGAGTTGGTAGCTCTTGAT
CCGGCAAACAAACCACCGCTGGTAGCGGTGGTTTTTTTGTTTGCAAGCAGCAGATTACGCGCAGAAAAAA
AGGATCTCAAGAAGATCCTTTGATCTTTTCTACGGGGTCTGACGCTCAGTGGAACGAAAACTCACGTTAA
GGGATTTTGGTCATGAGATTATCAAAAAGGATCTTCACCTAGATCCTTTTAAATTAAAAATGAAGTTTTA
AATCAATCTAAAGTATATATGAGTAAACTTGGTCTGACAGTTACCAATGCTTAATCAGTGAGGCACCTAT
CTCAGCGATCTGTCTATTTCGTTCATCCATAGTTGCCTGACTCCCCGTCGTGTAGATAACTACGATACGG
GAGGGCTTACCATCTGGCCCCAGTGCTGCAATGATACCGCGAGACCCACGCTCACCGGCTCCAGATTTAT
CAGCAATAAACCAGCCAGCCGGAAGGGCCGAGCGCAGAAGTGGTCCTGCAACTTTATCCGCCTCCATCCA
GTCTATTAATTGTTGCCGGGAAGCTAGAGTAAGTAGTTCGCCAGTTAATAGTTTGCGCAACGTTGTTGCC
ATTGCTACAGGCATCGTGGTGTCACGCTCGTCGTTTGGTATGGCTTCATTCAGCTCCGGTTCCCAACGAT
CAAGGCGAGTTACATGATCCCCCATGTTGTGCAAAAAAGCGGTTAGCTCCTTCGGTCCTCCGATCGTTGT
CAGAAGTAAGTTGGCCGCAGTGTTATCACTCATGGTTATGGCAGCACTGCATAATTCTCTTACTGTCATG
CCATCCGTAAGATGCTTTTCTGTGACTGGTGAGTACTCAACCAAGTCATTCTGAGAATAGTGTATGCGGC
GACCGAGTTGCTCTTGCCCGGCGTCAATACGGGATAATACCGCGCCACATAGCAGAACTTTAAAAGTGCT
CATCATTGGAAAACGTTCTTCGGGGCGAAAACTCTCAAGGATCTTACCGCTGTTGAGATCCAGTTCGATG
TAACCCACTCGTGCACCCAACTGATCTTCAGCATCTTTTACTTTCACCAGCGTTTCTGGGTGAGCAAAAA
CAGGAAGGCAAAATGCCGCAAAAAAGGGAATAAGGGCGACACGGAAATGTTGAATACTCATACTCTTCCT
TTTTCAATATTATTGAAGCATTTATCAGGGTTATTGTCTCATGAGCGGATACATATTTGAATGTATTTAG
AAAAATAAACAAATAGGGGTTCCGCGCACATTTCCCCGAAAAGTGCCACCTGACGTCGACGGATCGGGAG
ATCTCCCGATCCCCTATGGTGCACTCTCAGTACAATCTGCTCTGATGCCGCATAGTTAAGCCAGTATCTG
CTCCCTGCTTGTGTGTTGGAGGTCGCTGAGTAGTGCGCGAGCAAAATTTAAGCTACAACAAGGCAAGGCT
TGACCGACAATTGCATGAAGAATCTGCTTAGGGTTAGGCGTTTTGCGCTGCTTCGCGATGTACGGGCCAG
ATATACGCGTT
