>Addgene plasmid #154457 | pCDNA5/mCherry_pBirA-HA_FKBP8 | depositor partial sequence | sequence record 298946 | mCherry_pBirA-HA_FKBP8
ATGGTGAGCAAGGGCGAGGAGGATAACATGGCCATCATCAAGGAGTTCATGCGCTTCAAGGTGCACATGG
AGGGCTCCGTGAACGGCCACGAGTTCGAGATCGAGGGCGAGGGCGAGGGCCGCCCCTACGAGGGCACCCA
GACCGCCAAGCTGAAGGTGACCAAGGGTGGCCCCCTGCCCTTCGCCTGGGACATCCTGTCCCCTCAGTTC
ATGTACGGCTCCAAGGCCTACGTGAAGCACCCCGCCGACATCCCCGACTACTTGAAGCTGTCCTTCCCCG
AGGGCTTCAAGTGGGAGCGCGTGATGAACTTCGAGGACGGCGGCGTGGTGACCGTGACCCAGGACTCCTC
CCTGCAGGACGGCGAGTTCATCTACAAGGTGAAGCTGCGCGGCACCAACTTCCCCTCCGACGGCCCCGTA
ATGCAGAAGAAGACCATGGGCTGGGAGGCCTCCTCCGAGCGGATGTACCCCGAGGACGGCGCCCTGAAGG
GCGAGATCAAGCAGAGGCTGAAGCTGAAGGACGGCGGCCACTACGACGCTGAGGTCAAGACCACCTACAA
GGCCAAGAAGCCCGTGCAGCTGCCCGGCGCCTACAACGTCAACATCAAGTTGGACATCACCTCCCACAAC
GAGGACTACACCATCGTGGAACAGTACGAACGCGCCGAGGGCCGCCACTCCACCGGCGGCATGGACGAGC
TGTACAAGGAATTCGGATCCAAGGACAACACCGTGCCCCTGAAGCTGATCGCCCTGCTGGCCAACGGCGA
GTTCCACTCTGGCGAGCAGCTGGGAGAGACCCTGGGAATGAGCAGAGCCGCCATCAACAAGCACATCCAG
ACACTGAGAGACTGGGGAGTGGACGTGTTCACCGTGCCTGGCAAGGGCTACAGCCTGCCTGAGCCTATCC
AGCTGCTGAACGCCAAGCAGATCCTGGGACAGCTGGATGGCGGAAGCGTGGCCGTGCTGCCTGTGATCGA
CTCCACCAATCAGTACCTGCTGGACAGAATCGGAGAGCTGAAGTCCGGCGACGCCTGCATCGCCGAGTAC
CAGCAGGCTGGCAGAGGAGGCAGAGGACGGAAGTGGTTCAGCCCATTCGGAGCCAACCTGTACCTGTCCA
TGTTCTGGAGACTGGAGCAGGGACCTGCTGCTGCCATCGGACTGAGTCTGGTGATCGGAATCGTGATGGC
CGAGGTGCTGAGAAAGCTGGGAGCCGACAAGGTGAGAGTGAAGTGGCCTAATGACCTGTACCTCCAGGAC
CGCAAGCTGGCTGGCATCCTGGTGGAGCTGACAGGCAAGACAGGCGATGCCGCTCAGATCGTGATCGGAG
CCGGAATCAACATGGCCATGAGAAGAGTGGAGGAGAGCGTGGTGAACCAGGGCTGGATCACCCTGCAGGA
GGCTGGCATCAACCTGGACCGGAACACCCTGGCCGCCATGCTGATCAGAGAGCTGAGAGCCGCTCTGGAG
CTGTTCGAGCAGGAGGGACTGGCTCCTTACCTGAGCAGATGGGAGAAGCTGGACAACTTCATCAACAGAC
CTGTGAAGCTGATCATCGGCGACAAGGAAATCTTCGGCATCTCCAGAGGAATCGACAAGCAGGGAGCTCT
GCTGCTGGAGCAGGACGGAATCATCAAGCCCTGGATGGGCGGAGAAATCTCCCTGAGAAGCGCAGAGAAG
GCTTACCCTTACGATGTACCGGATTACGCAGCGGCCGCAATGGCATCGTGTGCTGAACCCTCTGAGCCCT
CTGCCCCACTGCCCGCCGGGGTCCCACCGCTCGAGGACTTCGAGGTACTGGATGGGGTTGAGGATGCAGA
GGGTGAGGAGGAAGAGGAGGAGGAAGAGGAGGAAGAGGATGACCTGAGTGAGCTGCCACCGCTGGAGGAC
ATGGGACAACCCCCGGCGGAGGAGGCTGAGCAGCCTGGGGCCCTGGCCCGAGAGTTCCTTGCTGCCATGG
AGCCCGAGCCCGCCCCAGCCCCGGCCCCAGAAGAGTGGCTGGACATTCTGGGGAACGGGCTGTTGAGGAA
GAAGACGCTGGTCCCAGGGCCGCCAGGTTCGAGCCGCCCGGTCAAGGGCCAGGTGGTCACCGTACATCTG
CAGACGTCGCTGGAGAATGGCACACGGGTGCAGGAGGAGCCGGAGCTGGTGTTCACTCTGGGTGACTGTG
ACGTCATCCAGGCCCTGGATCTCAGTGTCCCACTCATGGACGTGGGGGAGACGGCCATGGTCACTGCTGA
CTCCAAGTACTGCTACGGCCCCCAAGGCAGCAGGAGCCCATACATCCCCCCGCACGCGGCCCTGTGCCTG
GAGGTGACCCTGAAGACGGCTGTGGACGGGCCTGACCTGGAGATGCTCACGGGGCAGGAGCGCGTGGCCC
TGGCCAACCGGAAGCGGGAGTGCGGCAACGCCCACTACCAGCGGGCGGACTTCGTCCTGGCCGCCAACTC
CTACGACCTCGCCATCAAGGCTATCACCTCCAGCGCCAAAGTGGACATGACGTTCGAGGAGGAGGCACAG
CTCCTGCAGTTGAAGGTGAAGTGTCTGAACAACCTGGCGGCCTCGCAGCTGAAGCTCGACCACTACCGCG
CAGCCCTGCGCTCCTGCAGCCTTGTGCTGGAGCACCAGCCAGACAACATCAAGGCTCTCTTCCGCAAGGG
CAAGGTGCTGGCCCAGCAGGGGGAGTACAGTGAGGCCATCCCCATCCTGAGGGCAGCCCTGAAGCTGGAA
CCTTCCAACAAGACGATCCACGCAGAGCTCTCAAAGCTGGTGAAGAAGCATGCGGCGCAGCGGAGCACGG
AGACCGCCTTGTACCGGAAAATGCTGGGCAACCCCAGCCGGCTGCCTGCTAAGTGCCCTGGCAAGGGTGC
CTGGTCCATCCCATGGAAGTGGCTGTTTGGGGCGACTGCTGTTGCCTTGGGGGGTGTGGCACTCTCTGTG
GTCATCGCTGCCAGGAACTAG
